>Addgene plasmid #54090 | mEmerald-Ezrin-N-14 | addgene full sequence | sequence record 243987 | Addgene NGS Result
ATAACCGTATTACCGCCATGCATTAGTTATTAATAGTAATCAATTACGGGGTCATTAGTTCATAGCCCAT
ATATGGAGTTCCGCGTTACATAACTTACGGTAAATGGCCCGCCTGGCTGACCGCCCAACGACCCCCGCCC
ATTGACGTCAATAATGACGTATGTTCCCATAGTAACGCCAATAGGGACTTTCCATTGACGTCAATGGGTG
GAGTATTTACGGTAAACTGCCCACTTGGCAGTACATCAAGTGTATCATATGCCAAGTACGCCCCCTATTG
ACGTCAATGACGGTAAATGGCCCGCCTGGCATTATGCCCAGTACATGACCTTATGGGACTTTCCTACTTG
GCAGTACATCTACGTATTAGTCATCGCTATTACCATGGTGATGCGGTTTTGGCAGTACATCAATGGGCGT
GGATAGCGGTTTGACTCACGGGGATTTCCAAGTCTCCACCCCATTGACGTCAATGGGAGTTTGTTTTGGC
ACCAAAATCAACGGGACTTTCCAAAATGTCGTAACAACTCCGCCCCATTGACGCAAATGGGCGGTAGGCG
TGTACGGTGGGAGGTCTATATAAGCAGAGCTGGTTTAGTGAACCGTCAGATCCGCTAGCGCCACCATGCC
GAAACCAATCAATGTCCGAGTTACCACCATGGATGCAGAGCTGGAGTTTGCAATCCAGCCAAATACAACT
GGAAAACAGCTTTTTGATCAGGTGGTAAAGACTATCGGCCTCCGGGAAGTGTGGTACTTTGGCCTCCACT
ATGTGGATAATAAAGGATTTCCTACCTGGCTGAAGCTGGATAAGAAGGTGTCTGCCCAGGAGGTCAGGAA
GGAGAATCCCCTCCAGTTCAAGTTCCGGGCCAAGTTCTACCCTGAAGATGTGGCTGAGGAGCTCATCCAG
GACATCACCCAGAAACTTTTCTTCCTCCAAGTGAAGGAAGGAATCCTTAGCGATGAGATCTACTGCCCCC
CTGAGACTGCCGTGCTCTTGGGGTCCTACGCTGTGCAGGCCAAGTTTGGGGACTACAACAAAGAAGTGCA
CAAGTCTGGGTACCTCAGCTCTGAGCGGCTGATCCCTCAAAGAGTGATGGACCAGCACAAACTTACCAGG
GACCAGTGGGAGGACCGGATCCAGGTGTGGCATGCGGAACACCGTGGGATGCTCAAAGATAATGCTATGT
TGGAATACCTGAAGATTGCTCAGGACCTGGAAATGTATGGAATCAACTATTTCGAGATAAAAAACAAGAA
AGGAACAGACCTTTGGCTTGGAGTTGATGCCCTTGGACTGAATATTTATGAGAAAGATGATAAGTTAACC
CCAAAGATTGGCTTTCCTTGGAGTGAAATCAGGAACATCTCTTTCAATGACAAAAAGTTTGTCATTAAAC
CCATCGACAAGAAGGCACCTGACTTTGTGTTTTATGCCCCACGTCTGAGAATCAACAAGCGGATCCTGCA
GCTCTGCATGGGCAACCATGAGTTGTATATGCGCCGCAGGAAGCCTGACACCATCGAGGTGCAGCAGATG
AAGGCCCAGGCCCGGGAGGAGAAGCATCAGAAGCAGCTGGAGCGGCAACAGCTGGAAACAGAGAAGAAAA
GGAGAGAAACCGTGGAGAGAGAGAAAGAGCAGATGATGCGCGAGAAGGAGGAGTTGATGCTGCGGCTGCA
GGACTATGAGGAGAAGACAAAGAAGGCAGAGAGAGAGCTCTCGGAGCAGATTCAGAGGGCCCTGCAGCTG
GAGGAGGAGAGGAAGCGGGCACAGGAGGAGGCCGAGCGCCTAGAGGCTGACCGTATGGCTGCACTGCGGG
CTAAGGAGGAGCTGGAGAGACAGGCGGTGGATCAGATAAAGAGCCAGGAGCAGCTGGCTGCGGAGCTTGC
AGAATACACTGCCAAGATTGCCCTCCTGGAAGAGGCGCGGAGGCGCAAGGAGGATGAAGTTGAAGAGTGG
CAGCACAGGGCCAAAGAAGCCCAGGATGACCTGGTGAAGACCAAGGAGGAGCTGCACCTGGTGATGACAG
CACCCCCGCCCCCACCACCCCCCGTGTACGAGCCGGTGAGCTACCATGTCCAGGAGAGCTTGCAGGATGA
GGGCGCAGAGCCCACGGGCTACAGCGCGGAGCTGTCTAGTGAGGGCATCCGGGATGACCGCAATGAGGAG
AAGCGCATCACTGAGGCAGAGAAGAACGAGCGTGTGCAGCGGCAGCTGCTGACGCTGAGCAGCGAGCTGT
CCCAGGCCCGAGATGAGAATAAGAGGACCCACAATGACATCATCCACAACGAGAACATGAGGCAAGGCCG
GGACAAGTACAAGACGCTGCGGCAGATCCGGCAGGGCAACACCAAGCAGCGCATCGACGAGTTCGAGGCC
CTGGCATCCGGCGGTAGCGGCGGTGGCAGCGGACCGGTCGCCACCATGGTGAGCAAGGGCGAGGAGCTGT
TCACCGGGGTGGTGCCCATCCTGGTCGAGCTGGACGGCGACGTAAACGGCCACAAGTTCAGCGTGTCCGG
CGAGGGCGAGGGCGATGCCACCTACGGCAAGCTGACCCTGAAGTTCATCTGCACCACCGGCAAGCTGCCC
GTGCCCTGGCCCACCCTCGTGACCACCTTGACCTACGGCGTGCAGTGCTTCGCCCGCTACCCCGACCACA
TGAAGCAGCACGACTTCTTCAAGTCCGCCATGCCCGAAGGCTACGTCCAGGAGCGCACCATCTTCTTCAA
GGACGACGGCAACTACAAGACCCGCGCCGAGGTGAAGTTCGAGGGCGACACCCTGGTGAACCGCATCGAG
CTGAAGGGCATCGACTTCAAGGAGGACGGCAACATCCTGGGGCACAAGCTGGAGTACAACTACAACAGCC
ACAAGGTCTATATCACCGCCGACAAGCAGAAGAACGGCATCAAGGTGAACTTCAAGACCCGCCACAACAT
CGAGGACGGCAGCGTGCAGCTCGCCGACCACTACCAGCAGAACACCCCCATCGGCGACGGCCCCGTGCTG
CTGCCCGACAACCACTACCTGAGCACCCAGTCCAAGCTGAGCAAAGACCCCAACGAGAAGCGCGATCACA
TGGTCCTGCTGGAGTTCGTGACCGCCGCCGGGATCACTCTCGGCATGGACGAGCTGTACAAGTAAGCGGC
CGCGACTCTAGATCATAATCAGCCATACCACATTTGTAGAGGTTTTACTTGCTTTAAAAAACCTCCCACA
CCTCCCCCTGAACCTGAAACATAAAATGAATGCAATTGTTGTTGTTAACTTGTTTATTGCAGCTTATAAT
GGTTACAAATAAAGCAATAGCATCACAAATTTCACAAATAAAGCATTTTTTTCACTGCATTCTAGTTGTG
GTTTGTCCAAACTCATCAATGTATCTTAAGGCGTAAATTGTAAGCGTTAATATTTTGTTAAAATTCGCGT
TAAATTTTTGTTAAATCAGCTCATTTTTTAACCAATAGGCCGAAATCGGCAAAATCCCTTATAAATCAAA
AGAATAGACCGAGATAGGGT
[37 nt withheld, positions 3521-3557]
AAAGAACGTGGACTCCAACGTCAAAGG
[49 nt withheld, positions 3585-3633]
T
[91 nt withheld, positions 3635-3725]
G
[124 nt withheld, positions 3727-3850]
CAGGTGGCACTTTTCGGGGAAATGTGCGCGGAACCCCTATTTGTTTATTTTTCTAAATACATTCAAATAT
GTATCCGCTCATGAGACAATAACCCTGATAAATGCTTCAATAATATTGAAAAAGGAAGAGTCCTGAGGCG
GAAAGAACCAGCTGTGGAATGTGTGTCAGTTAGGGTGTGGAAAGTCCCCAGGCTCCCCAGCAGGCAGAAG
TATGCAAAGCATGCATCTCAATTAGTCAGCAACCAGGTGTGGAAAGTCCCCAGGCTCCCCAGCAGGCAGA
AGTATGCAAAGCATGCATCTCAATTAGTCAGCAACCATAGTCCCGCCCCTAACTCCGCCCATCCCGCCCC
TAACTCCGCCCAGTTCCGCCCATTCTCCGCCCCATGGCTGACTAATTTTTTTTATTTATGCAGAGGCCGA
GGCCGCCTCGGCCTCTGAGCTATTCCAGAAGTAGTGAGGAGGCTTTTTTGGAGGCCTAGGCTTTTGCAAA
GATCGATCAAGAGACAGGATGAGGATCGTTTCGCATGATTGAACAAGATGGATTGCACGCAGGTTCTCCG
GCCGCTTGGGTGGAGAGGCTATTCGGCTATGACTGGGCACAACAGACAATCGGCTGCTCTGATGCCGCCG
TGTTCCGGCTGTCAGCGCAGGGGCGCCCGGTTCTTTTTGTCAAGACCGACCTGTCCGGTGCCCTGAATGA
ACTGCAAGACGAGGCAGCGCGGCTATCGTGGCTGGCCACGACGGGCGTTCCTTGCGCAGCTGTGCTCGAC
GTTGTCACTGAAGCGGGAAGGGACTGGCTGCTATTGGGCGAAGTGCCGGGGCAGGATCTCCTGTCATCTC
ACCTTGCTCCTGCCGAGAAAGTATCCATCATGGCTGATGCAATGCGGCGGCTGCATACGCTTGATCCGGC
TACCTGCCCATTCGACCACCAAGCGAAACATCGCATCGAGCGAGCACGTACTCGGATGGAAGCCGGTCTT
GTCGATCAGGATGATCTGGACGAAGAGCATCAGGGGCTCGCGCCAGCCGAACTGTTCGCCAGGCTCAAGG
CGAGCATGCCCGACGGCGAGGATCTCGTCGTGACCCATGGCGATGCCTGCTTGCCGAATATCATGGTGGA
AAATGGCCGCTTTTCTGGATTCATCGACTGTGGCCGGCTGGGTGTGGCGGACCGCTATCAGGACATAGCG
TTGGCTACCCGTGATATTGCTGAAGAGCTTGGCGGCGAATGGGCTGACCGCTTCCTCGTGCTTTACGGTA
TCGCCGCTCCCGATTCGCAGCGCATCGCCTTCTATCGCCTTCTTGACGAGTTCTTCTGAGCGGGACTCTG
GGGTTCGAAATGACCGACCAAGCGACGCCCAACCTGCCATCACGAGATTTCGATTCCACCGCCGCCTTCT
ATGAAAGGTTGGGCTTCGGAATCGTTTTCCGGGACGCCGGCTGGATGATCCTCCAGCGCGGGGATCTCAT
GCTGGAGTTCTTCGCCCACCCTAGGGGGAGGCTAACTGAAACACGGAAGGAGACAATACCGGAAGGAACC
CGCGCTATGACGGCAATAAAAAGACAGAATAAAACGCACGGTGTTGGGTCGTTTGTTCATAAACGCGGGG
TTCGGTCCCAGGGCTGGCACTCTGTCGATACCCCACCGAGACCCCATTGGGGCCAATACGCCCGCGTTTC
TTCCTTTTCCCCACCCCACCCCCCAAGTTCGGGTGAAGGCCCAGGGCTCGCAGCCAACGTCGGGGCGGCA
GGCCCTGCCATAGCCTCAGGTTACTCATATATACTTTAGATTGATTTAAAACTTCATTTTTAATTTAAAA
GGATCTAGGTGAAGATCCTTTTTGATAATCTCATGACCAAAATCCCTTAACGTGAGTTTTCGTTCCACTG
AGCGTCAGACCCCGTAGAAAAGATCAAAGGATCTTCTTGAGATCCTTTTTTTCTGCGCGTAATCTGCTGC
TTGCAAACAAAAAAACCACCGCTACCAGCGGTGGTTTGTTTGCCGGATCAAGAGCTACCAACTCTTTTTC
CGAAGGTAACTGGCTTCAGCAGAGCGCAGATACCAAATACTGTTCTTCTAGTGTAGCCGTAGTTAGGCCA
CCACTTCAAGAACTCTGTAGCACCGCCTACATACCTCGCTCTGCTAATCCTGTTACCAGTGGCTGCTGCC
AGTGGCGATAAGTCGTGTCTTACCGGGTTGGACTCAAGACGATAGTTACCGGATAAGGCGCAGCGGTCGG
GCTGAACGGGGGGTTCGTGCACACAGCCCAGCTTGGAGCGAACGACCTACACCGAACTGAGATACCTACA
GCGTGAGCTATGAGAAAGCGCCACGCTTCCCGAAGGGAGAAAGGCGGACAGGTATCCGGTAAGCGGCAGG
GTCGGAACAGGAGAGCGCACGAGGGAGCTTCCAGGGGGAAACGCCTGGTATCTTTATAGTCCTGTCGGGT
TTCGCCACCTCTGACTTGAGCGTCGATTTTTGTGATGCTCGTCAGGGGGGCGGAGCCTATGGAAAAACGC
CAGCAACGCGGCCTTTTTACGGTTCCTGGCCTTTTGCTGGCCTTTTGCTCACATGTTCTTTCCTGCGTTA
TCCCCTGATTCTGTGG
Features (pLannotate 1.2.2; 14 found; start..end, strand, type, name):
     84..387     +  enhancer       CMV enhancer: human cytomegalovirus immediate early enhancer
    388..591     +  promoter       CMV promoter: human cytomegalovirus (CMV) immediate early promoter
    626..2383    +  CDS            EZR: EZRI_HUMAN - Also known as VIL2. Experimental evidence at protein level: Swiss-Prot protein existence level 1. Probably involved in connections of major cytoskeletal structures to the plasma membrane. In epithelial cells, required for the formation of microvilli and membrane ruffles on the apical pole. Along with PLEKHG6, required for normal macropinocytosis. From Homo sapiens (Human).
   2426..3145    +  CDS            mEmerald: brightly fluorescent monomeric variant of GFP mammalian codon-optimized
   3161..3244    +  CDS            large T antigen (fragment): large T antigen from SV40 (simian virus 40)
   3267..3388    +  polyA_signal   SV40 poly(A) signal: SV40 polyadenylation signal
   3422..3850    -  rep_origin     f1 ori (sequence partly withheld): f1 bacteriophage origin of replication; arrow indicates direction of (+) strand synthesis
   3877..3981    +  promoter       AmpR promoter: bla
   3983..4340    +  promoter       SV40 promoter: SV40 enhancer and early promoter
   4375..5169    +  CDS            NeoR/KanR: aminoglycoside phosphotransferase from Tn5; aph(3')-II (or nptII); confers resistance to neomycin, kanamycin, and G418 (Geneticin®)
   5190..5342    +  CDS            ble (fragment): BLE_KLEPN - Experimental evidence at protein level: Swiss-Prot protein existence level 1. Binding protein with a strong affinity to the bleomycin family of antibiotics. Binds to CL990; an antimitotic-antibiotic compound. From Klebsiella pneumoniae.
   5401..5448    +  polyA_signal   HSV TK poly(A) signal: herpes simplex virus thymidine kinase polyadenylation signal (Cole and Stacy, 1985)
   5539..5555    -  polyA_signal   bGH poly(A) signal (fragment): bovine growth hormone polyadenylation signal
   5777..6365    +  rep_origin     ori: high-copy-number ColE1/pMB1/pBR322/pUC origin of replication
