[The description below was written by a language model from this plasmid's Addgene catalogue record and pLannotate feature annotations shown in this document.]
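Description:
mEmerald-Ezrin-N-14 is a mammalian expression plasmid built on the mEmerald-N1 backbone. It produces human ezrin (EZR, also known as VIL2) fused at its C terminus to the green fluorescent protein mEmerald. The sequenced record is 6,456 nt. Transcription is driven by the human cytomegalovirus immediate early enhancer and promoter. The ezrin coding sequence lies directly downstream and is separated by a short gap in the annotation from mEmerald, a bright, monomeric, mammalian codon-optimised GFP variant. The record does not explain the "14" in the name, which may refer to the linker between the two proteins. An SV40 polyadenylation signal terminates the transcript. The small large T antigen fragment annotated just before it is most likely part of that SV40-derived region rather than a functional element.

The plasmid replicates in E. coli from a high-copy ColE1/pUC-type origin and also carries an f1 phage origin. A single Tn5 aminoglycoside phosphotransferase gene (NeoR/KanR) serves as the marker in both hosts. A bacterial bla-type promoter drives it for kanamycin selection in bacteria, and the SV40 enhancer/early promoter, with an HSV TK polyadenylation signal, drives it for G418 selection of stably transfected mammalian cells. The short ble and bGH poly(A) fragments in the table appear to be incidental annotation matches.

Ezrin links major cytoskeletal structures to the plasma membrane and is needed for microvilli and membrane ruffle formation in epithelial cells. The fusion is catalogued as a fluorescent localisation marker for focal adhesions and the membrane, with excitation at 487 nm and emission at 509 nm, which suits fluorescence imaging of transfected cells.
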