Addgene plasmid #54090: mEmerald-Ezrin-N-14
Purpose: Localization: Focal Adhesions/Membrane, Excitation: 487, Emission: 509
Depositing lab: Michael Davidson. Depositing organization: Florida State University, Tallahassee.
Backbone
  Vector backbone: mEmerald-N1
  Backbone size w/o insert (bp): 4750
  Vector type: Mammalian Expression
  Selectable markers: Neomycin (select with G418)
Growth in bacteria
  Bacterial resistance: Kanamycin, 50 μg/mL
  Growth temperature: 37°C
  Growth strain: DH5alpha
  Copy number: High Copy
Gene/Insert
  Gene/Insert name: Ezrin (alt name: NM_003379.3)
  Species: H. sapiens (human)
  Entrez Gene: EZR (a.k.a. CVIL, CVL, HEL-S-105, VIL2)
  Promoter: CMV
  Tag / fusion protein: mEmerald (C terminal on backbone)
  Cloning method: Unknown
  Sequencing primers: 5′ CMV-F; 3′ SV40pA-R
Terms and licenses: Academic/Nonprofit Terms; Industry Terms
Depositor comments: . Excitation = 487; Emission = 509. Localization data: Focal Adhesions/Membrane
How to cite: mEmerald-Ezrin-N-14 was a gift from Michael Davidson (Addgene plasmid # 54090 ; http://n2t.net/addgene:54090 ; RRID:Addgene_54090)
