>Addgene plasmid #54090 | mEmerald-Ezrin-N-14 | depositor partial sequence | sequence record 84264 | insert sequence
ACGTCAGATCCGCTAGCGCCACCATGCCGAAACCAATCAATGTCCGAGTTACCACCATGGATGCAGAGCT
GGAGTTTGCAATCCAGCCAAATACAACTGGAAAACAGCTTTTTGATCAGGTGGTAAAGACTATCGGCCTC
CGGGAAGTGTGGTACTTTGGCCTCCACTATGTGGATAATAAAGGATTTCCTACCTGGCTGAAGCTGGATA
AGAAGGTGTCTGCCCAGGAGGTCAGGAAGGAGAATCCCCTCCAGTTCAAGTTCCGGGCCAAGTTCTACCC
TGAAGATGTGGCTGAGGAGCTCATCCAGGACATCACCCAGAAACTTTTCTTCCTCCAAGTGAAGGAAGGA
ATCCTTAGCGATGAGATCTACTGCCCCCCTGAGACTGCCGTGCTCTTGGGGTCCTACGCTGTGCAGGCCA
AGTTTGGGGACTACAACAAAGAAGTGCACAAGTCTGGGTACCTCAGCTCTGAGCGGCTGATCCCTCAAAG
AGTGATGGACCAGCACAAACTTACCAGGGACCAGTGGGAGGACCGGATCCAGGTGTGGCATGCGGAACAC
CGTGGGATGCTCAAAGATAATGCTATGTTGGAATACCTGAAGATTGCTCAGGACCTGGAAATGTATGGAA
TCAACTATTTCGAGATAAAAAACAAGAAAGGAACAGACCTTTGGCTTGGAGTTGATGCCCTTGGACTGAA
TATTTATGAGAAAGATGATAAGTTAACCCCAAAGATTGGCTTTCCTTGGAGTGAAATCAGGAACATCTCT
TTCAATGACAAAAAGTTTGTCATTAAACCCATCGACAAGAAGGCACCTGACTTTGTGTTTTATGCCCCAC
GTCTGAGAATCAACAAGCGGATCCTGCAGCTCTGCATGGGCAACCATGAGTTGTATATGCGCCGCAGGAA
GCCTGACACCATCGAGGTGCAGCAGATGAAGGCCCAGGCCCGGGAGGAGAAGCATCAGAAGCAGCTGGAG
CGGCAACAGCTGGAAACAGAGAAGAAAAGGAGAGAAACCGTGGAGAGAGAGAAAGAGCAGATGATGCGCG
AGAAGGAGGAGTTGATGCTGCGGCTGCAGGACTATGAGGAGAAGACAAAGAAGGCAGAGAGAGAGCTCTC
GGAGCAGATTCAGAGGGCCCTGCAGCTGGAGGAGGAGAGGAAGCGGGCACAGGAGGAGGCCGAGCGCCTA
GAGGCTGACCGTATGGCTGCACTGCGGGCTAAGGAGGAGCTGGAGAGACAGGCGGTGGATCAGATAAAGA
GCCAGGAGCAGCTGGCTGCGGAGCTTGCAGAATACACTGCCAAGATTGCCCTCCTGGAAGAGGCGCGGAG
GCGCAAGGAGGATGAAGTTGAAGAGTGGCAGCACAGGGCCAAAGAAGCCCAGGATGACCTGGTGAAGACC
AAGGAGGAGCTGCACCTGGTGATGACAGCACCCCCGCCCCCACCACCCCCCGTGTACGAGCCGGTGAGCT
ACCATGTCCAGGAGAGCTTGCAGGATGAGGGCGCAGAGCCCACGGGCTACAGCGCGGAGCTGTCTAGTGA
GGGCATCCGGGATGACCGCAATGAGGAGAAGCGCATCACTGAGGCAGAGAAGAACGAGCGTGTGCAGCGG
CAGCTGCTGACGCTGAGCAGCGAGCTGTCCCAGGCCCGAGATGAGAATAAGAGGACCCACAATGACATCA
TCCACAACGAGAACATGAGGCAAGGCCGGGACAAGTACAAGACGCTGCGGCAGATCCGGCAGGGCAACAC
CAAGCAGCGCATCGACGAGTTCGAGGCCCTGGCATCCGGCGGTAGCGGCGGTGGCAGCGGACCGGTCGCC
ACCATGGTGAGCAAGGGCGAGGAGCTGTTCACCGGGGTGGTGCCCATCCTGGTCGAGCTGGACGGCGACG
TAAACGGCCACAAGTTCAGCGTGTCCGGCGAGGGCGAGGGCGATGCCACCTACGGCAAGCTGACCCTGAA
GTTCATCTGCACCACCGGCAAGCTGCCCGTGCCCTGGCCCACCCTCGTGACCACCTTGACCTACGGCGTG
CAGTGCTTCGCCCGCTACCCCGACCACATGAAGCAGCACGACTTCTTCAAGTCCGCCATGCCCGAAGGCT
ACGTCCAGGAGCGCACCATCTTCTTCAAGGACGACGGCAACTACAAGACCCGCGCCGAGGTGAAGTTCGA
GGGCGACACCCTGGTGAACCGCATCGAGCTGAAGGGCATCGACTTCAAGGAGGACGGCAACATCCTGGGG
CACAAGCTGGAGTACAACTACAACAGCCACAAGGTCTATATCACCGCCGACAAGCAGAAGAACGGCATCA
AGGTGAACTTCAAGACCCGCCACAACATCGAGGACGGCAGCGTGCAGCTCGCCGACCACTACCAGCAGAA
CACCCCCATCGGCGACGGCCCCGTGCTGCTGCCCGACAACCACTACCTGAGCACCCAGTCCAAGCTGAGC
AAAGACCCCAACGAGAAGCGCGATCACATGGTCCTGCTGGAGTTCGTGACCGCCGCCGGGATCACTCTCG
GCATGGACGAGCTGTACAAGTAAGCGGCCGCGACTCTAGATCATAATCAGCCATACCACATT
