>Addgene plasmid #54090 | mEmerald-Ezrin-N-14 | addgene partial sequence | sequence record 88262 | EGFP-N 5'-CGTCGCCGTCCAGCTCGACCAG-3'
CATGGTGGCGACCGGTCCGCTGCCACCGCCGCTACCGCCGGATGCCAGGGCCTCGAACTCGTCGATGCGC
TGCTTGGTGTTGCCCTGCCGGATCTGCCGCAGCGTCTTGTACTTGTCCCGGCCTTGCCTCATGTTCTCGT
TGTGGATGATGTCATTGTGGGTCCTCTTATTCTCATCTCGGGCCTGGGACAGCTCGCTGCTCAGCGTCAG
CAGCTGCCGCTGCACACGCTCGTTCTTCTCTGCCTCAGTGATGCGCTTCTCCTCATTGCGGTCATCCCGG
ATGCCCTCACTAG
